Addgene plasmid #169249: AAV-hSyn-RiboL1-jGCaMP8f
Purpose: AAV transfer plasmid for neuronal expression of soma-targeted (RL-10, ribosomal tag) jGCaMP8f, with a flexible GS-linker sequence attaching the ribosomal tag to the jGCaMP8f protein.
Depositing lab: Marianne Fyhn. Depositing organization: University of Oslo. Publication: An updated suite of viral vectors for in vivo calcium imaging using intracerebral and retro-orbital injections in male mice. Grodem S, Nymoen I, Vatne GH, Rogge FS, Bjornsdottir V, Lensjo KK, Fyhn M. Nat Commun. 2023 Feb 4;14(1):608. doi: 10.1038/s41467-023-36324-3. PubMed 36739289.
Backbone
  Vector backbone: pAAV
  Vector type: Mammalian Expression, AAV
Growth in bacteria
  Bacterial resistance: Ampicillin, 100 μg/mL
  Growth temperature: 37°C
  Growth strain: NEB Stable
  Copy number: High Copy
Gene/Insert
  Gene/Insert name: RiboL1-jGCaMP8f
  Species: M. musculus (mouse), R. norvegicus (rat), G. gallus (chicken); A. victoria (jellyfish)
  Insert size (bp): 1998
  Promoter: hSyn
  Tag / fusion protein: 6xHis (N terminal on backbone)
  Cloning method: Unknown
  Sequencing primers: 5′ TCGTGTCGTGCCTGAGAGCG; 3′ cagcgtatccacatagcgtaaa
Resource information
  A portion of this plasmid was derived from a plasmid made by: GCaMP8f from plasmid #162376, RL-10 tag from 158777.
Terms and licenses: Academic/Nonprofit Terms; Industry Terms: Not Available to Industry
How to cite: AAV-hSyn-RiboL1-jGCaMP8f was a gift from Marianne Fyhn (Addgene plasmid # 169249 ; http://n2t.net/addgene:169249 ; RRID:Addgene_169249)
