[The description below was written by a language model from this plasmid's Addgene catalogue record and pLannotate feature annotations shown in this document.]
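Description:
AAV-hSyn-RiboL1-jGCaMP8f is an adeno-associated virus transfer plasmid on a pAAV backbone, built to package a neuron-specific, soma-targeted calcium indicator into recombinant AAV for delivery to mammalian neurons. In bacteria it replicates from a high-copy ColE1/pUC-type origin and is selected with ampicillin through the β-lactamase (AmpR) gene and its promoter. An f1 phage origin and small remnants of pBR322 bom and rop sequences also lie in the backbone. The expression cassette is bounded by AAV2 inverted terminal repeats, which provide the cis signals for genome replication and encapsidation. The annotation detects one complete ITR and only short fragments of the other. This may reflect how hard these repeats are to sequence and annotate, or a partial deletion.

Transcription is driven by the human synapsin I (hSyn) promoter, which restricts expression to neurons. The roughly 2 kb insert encodes the fast calcium sensor jGCaMP8f, which the automated annotation labels as a GCaMP6s fragment because of sequence similarity. In the feature table the sensor sits upstream of a ribosomal protein L10a coding sequence, and the record states that the two are joined by a flexible GS linker. Tethering the indicator to a large-subunit ribosomal protein concentrates fluorescence in the cell body, which reduces neuropil signal during imaging. The record also lists an N-terminal 6xHis tag. Downstream, a WPRE enhances transcript stability and expression, and the human growth hormone polyadenylation signal terminates the message. The sensor and ribosomal tag were derived from earlier deposited plasmids. The construct belongs to a vector set intended for in vivo calcium imaging in mice after intracerebral or retro-orbital injection.
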