Features (pLannotate 1.2.2; 16 found; start..end, strand, type, name):
    524..1693    +  CDS            GCaMP6s (fragment): improved fluorescent protein-based calcium sensor (Chen et al., 2013)
   1775..2422    +  CDS            RPL10A (sequence withheld): RL10A_HUMAN - Also known as NEDD6. Experimental evidence at protein level: Swiss-Prot protein existence level 1. Component of the large ribosomal subunit. From Homo sapiens (Human).
   2441..2466    +  misc_feature   MCS (fragment): pBluescript multiple cloning site
   2466..3054    +  misc_feature   WPRE: woodchuck hepatitis virus posttranscriptional regulatory element
   3086..3562    +  polyA_signal   hGH poly(A) signal: human growth hormone polyadenylation signal
   3602..3742    +  repeat_region  AAV2 ITR: inverted terminal repeat of adeno-associated virus serotype 2 inverted
   3747..3798    -  misc_feature   bom (fragment): basis of mobility region from pBR322
   3817..4272    +  rep_origin     f1 ori (sequence partly withheld): f1 bacteriophage origin of replication; arrow indicates direction of (+) strand synthesis
   4273..4322    -  misc_feature   bom (fragment): basis of mobility region from pBR322
   4424..4459    -  CDS            rop (fragment): Rop protein, which maintains plasmids at low copy number; rop
   4554..4658    +  promoter       AmpR promoter: bla
   4659..5519    +  CDS            AmpR: β-lactamase; bla; confers resistance to ampicillin, carbenicillin, and related antibiotics
   5690..6278    +  rep_origin     ori: high-copy-number ColE1/pMB1/pBR322/pUC origin of replication
   6351..6378    +  repeat_region  AAV2 ITR (fragment): inverted terminal repeat of adeno-associated virus serotype 2 inverted
   6407..6434    +  repeat_region  AAV2 ITR (fragment): inverted terminal repeat of adeno-associated virus serotype 2 inverted
   6522..394     +  promoter       hSyn promoter (across the origin): human synapsin I promoter; confers neuron-specific expression (Kügler et al., 2003)
>Addgene plasmid #169249 | AAV-hSyn-RiboL1-jGCaMP8f | addgene full sequence | sequence record 379407 | Addgene NGS Result
GACCGACCCCGACCCACTGGACAAGCACCCAACCCCCATTCCCCAAATTGCGCATCCCCTATCAGAGAGG
GGGAGGGGAAACAGGATGCGGCGAGGCTCGTGCGCACTGCCAGCTTCAGCACCGCGGACAGTGCCTTCGC
CCCCGCCTGGCGGCGCGCGCCACCGCCGCCTCAGCACTGAAGGCGCGCTGACGTCACTCGCCGGTCCCCC
GCAAACTCCCCTTCCCGGCCACCTTGGTCGCGTCCGCGCCGCCGCCGGCCCAGCCGGACCGCACCACGCG
AGGCGCGAGATAGGGGGGCACGGGCGCGACCATCTGCGCTGCGGCGCCGGCGACTCAGCGCTGCCTCAGT
CTGCGGTGGGCAGCGGAGGAGTCGTGTCGTGCCTGAGAGCGCAGTCGAGAAACCGGCTAGAGGATCCACC
CGCCACCATGCATCATCACCATCATCACACGCGTCGCAAGAAGACCTTCAAGGAGGTGGCCACCGCCGTG
AAGATCATCGCCCGCCTGATGGGCCTGAAGATCAACGTCTATATCAAGGCCGACAAGCAGAAGAACGGCA
TCAAGGCGAACTTCCACATCCGCCACAACATCGAGGACGGCGGCGTGCAGCTCGCCTACCACTACCAGCA
GAACACCCCCATCGGCGACGGCCCCGTGCTGCTGCCCGACAACCACTACCTGAGCGTGGAGTCCAAACTT
TCGAAAGACCCCAACGAGAAGCGCGATCACATGGTCCTGCTGGAGTTCGTGACCGCCGCCGGGATCACTC
TCGGCATGGACGAGCTGTACAAGGGCGGTACCGGAGGGAGCATGGTGAGCAAGGGCGAGGAGCTGTTCAC
CGGGGTGGTGCCCATCCTGGTCGAGCTGGACGGCGACGTAAACGGCCACAAGTTCAGCGTGTCCGGCGAG
GGTGAGGGCGATGCCACCTACGGCAAGCTGACCCTGAAGTTCATCTGCACCACCGGCAAGCTGCCCGTGC
CCTGGCCCACCCTCGTGACCACCCTGACCTACGGCGTGCAGTGCTTCAGCCGCTACCCCGACCACATGAA
GCAGCACGACTTCTTCAAGTCCGCCATGCCCGAAGGCTACATCCAGGAGCGCACCATCTTCTTCAAGGAC
GACGGCAACTACAAGACCCGCGCCGAGGTGAAGTTCGAGGGCGACACCCTGGTGAACCGCATCGAGCTGA
AGGGCATCGACTTCAAGGAGGACGGCAACATCCTGGGGCACAAGCTGGAGTACAACCTGCCGGACCAACT
GACTGAAGAGCAGATCGCAGAATTTAAAGAGGCTTTCTCCCTATTTGACAAGGACGGGGATGGGACAATA
ACAACCAAGGAGCTGGGGACGGTGATGCGGTCTCTCGGACTGAACCCCACAGAAGCAGAGCTGCAGGACA
TGATCAATGAAGTAGATGCCGACGGTGACGGCACAATCGACTTCCCTGAGTTCCTGACAATGATGGCAAG
AAAAATGAAATACAGGGACACGGAAGAAGAAATTAGAGAAGCGTTCGGTGTGTTTGATAAGGATGGCAAT
GGCTACATCAGTGCAGCAGAGCTTCGCCACGTGATGACAAACCTTGGAGAGAAGTTAACAGATGAAGAGG
TTGATGAAATGATCAGGGAAGCAGACATCGATGGGGATGGTCAGGTAAACTACGAAGAGTTTGTACAAAT
GATGACAGCGAAGGGGGGCAGCGGTGGGTCTGGAGGGACTGGGGGTAGCGGTGGTAGCGGTGGGACAGGG
GGAAGCGGCGGTAGTGGTGGAACA
[648 nt withheld, positions 1775-2422]
TAGGGCGCGCCCCTGCAGGGAATTCGATATCAAGCTTATCGATAATCAACCTCTGGATTACAAAATTTGT
GAAAGATTGACTGGTATTCTTAACTATGTTGCTCCTTTTACGCTATGTGGATACGCTGCTTTAATGCCTT
TGTATCATGCTATTGCTTCCCGTATGGCTTTCATTTTCTCCTCCTTGTATAAATCCTGGTTGCTGTCTCT
TTATGAGGAGTTGTGGCCCGTTGTCAGGCAACGTGGCGTGGTGTGCACTGTGTTTGCTGACGCAACCCCC
ACTGGTTGGGGCATTGCCACCACCTGTCAGCTCCTTTCCGGGACTTTCGCTTTCCCCCTCCCTATTGCCA
CGGCGGAACTCATCGCCGCCTGCCTTGCCCGCTGCTGGACAGGGGCTCGGCTGTTGGGCACTGACAATTC
CGTGGTGTTGTCGGGGAAATCATCGTCCTTTCCTTGGCTGCTCGCCTATGTTGCCACCTGGATTCTGCGC
GGGACGTCCTTCTGCTACGTCCCTTCGGCCCTCAATCCAGCGGACCTTCCTTCCCGCGGCCTGCTGCCGG
CTCTGCGGCCTCTTCCGCGTCTTCGCCTTCGCCCTCAGACGAGTCGGATCTCCCTTTGGGCCGCCTCCCC
GCATCGATACCGAGCGCTGCTCGAGAGATCTACGGGTGGCATCCCTGTGACCCCTCCCCAGTGCCTCTCC
TGGCCCTGGAAGTTGCCACTCCAGTGCCCACCAGCCTTGTCCTAATAAAATTAAGTTGCATCATTTTGTC
TGACTAGGTGTCCTTCTATAATATTATGGGGTGGAGGGGGGTGGTATGGAGCAAGGGGCAAGTTGGGAAG
ACAACCTGTAGGGCCTGCGGGGTCTATTGGGAACCAAGCTGGAGTGCAGTGGCACAATCTTGGCTCACTG
CAATCTCCGCCTCCTGGGTTCAAGCGATTCTCCTGCCTCAGCCTCCCGAGTTGTTGGGATTCCAGGCATG
CATGACCAGGCTCAGCTAATTTTTGTTTTTTTGGTAGAGACGGGGTTTCACCATATTGGCCAGGCTGGTC
TCCAACTCCTAATCTCAGGTGATCTACCCACCTTGGCCTCCCAAATTGCTGGGATTACAGGCGTGAACCA
CTGCTCCCTTCCCTGTCCTTCTGATTTTGTAGGTAACCACGTGCGGACCGAGCGGCCGCAGGAACCCCTA
GTGATGGAGTTGGCCACTCCCTCTCTGCGCGCTCGCTCGCTCACTGAGGCCGGGCGACCAAAGGTCGCCC
GACGCCCGGGCTTTGCCCGGGCGGCCTCAGTGAGCGAGCGAGCGCGCAGCTGCCTGCAGGGGCGCCTGAT
GCGGTATTTTCTCCTTACGCATCTGTGCGGTATTTCACACCGCATA
[95 nt withheld, positions 3799-3893]
T
[46 nt withheld, positions 3895-3940]
C
[141 nt withheld, positions 3942-4082]
CCTTTGACGTTGGAGTCCACGTTCTTT
[37 nt withheld, positions 4110-4146]
ACTCTATCTCGGGCTATTCTTTTGATTTATAAGGGATTTTGCCGATTTCGGTCTATTGGTTAAAAAATGA
GCTGATTTAACAAAAATTTAACGCGAATTTTAACAAAATATTAACGTTTACAATTTTATGGTGCACTCTC
AGTACAATCTGCTCTGATGCCGCATAGTTAAGCCAGCCCCGACACCCGCCAACACCCGCTGACGCGCCCT
GACGGGCTTGTCTGCTCCCGGCATCCGCTTACAGACAAGCTGTGACCGTCTCCGGGAGCTGCATGTGTCA
GAGGTTTTCACCGTCATCACCGAAACGCGCGAGACGAAAGGGCCTCGTGATACGCCTATTTTTATAGGTT
AATGTCATGATAATAATGGTTTCTTAGACGTCAGGTGGCACTTTTCGGGGAAATGTGCGCGGAACCCCTA
TTTGTTTATTTTTCTAAATACATTCAAATATGTATCCGCTCATGAGACAATAACCCTGATAAATGCTTCA
ATAATATTGAAAAAGGAAGAGTATGAGTATTCAACATTTCCGTGTCGCCCTTATTCCCTTTTTTGCGGCA
TTTTGCCTTCCTGTTTTTGCTCACCCAGAAACGCTGGTGAAAGTAAAAGATGCTGAAGATCAGTTGGGTG
CACGAGTGGGTTACATCGAACTGGATCTCAACAGCGGTAAGATCCTTGAGAGTTTTCGCCCCGAAGAACG
TTTTCCAATGATGAGCACTTTTAAAGTTCTGCTATGTGGCGCGGTATTATCCCGTATTGACGCCGGGCAA
GAGCAACTCGGTCGCCGCATACACTATTCTCAGAATGACTTGGTTGAGTACTCACCAGTCACAGAAAAGC
ATCTTACGGATGGCATGACAGTAAGAGAATTATGCAGTGCTGCCATAACCATGAGTGATAACACTGCGGC
CAACTTACTTCTGACAACGATCGGAGGACCGAAGGAGCTAACCGCTTTTTTGCACAACATGGGGGATCAT
GTAACTCGCCTTGATCGTTGGGAACCGGAGCTGAATGAAGCCATACCAAACGACGAGCGTGACACCACGA
TGCCTGTAGCAATGGCAACAACGTTGCGCAAACTATTAACTGGCGAACTACTTACTCTAGCTTCCCGGCA
ACAATTAATAGACTGGATGGAGGCGGATAAAGTTGCAGGACCACTTCTGCGCTCGGCCCTTCCGGCTGGC
TGGTTTATTGCTGATAAATCTGGAGCCGGTGAGCGTGGGTCTCGCGGTATCATTGCAGCACTGGGGCCAG
ATGGTAAGCCCTCCCGTATCGTAGTTATCTACACGACGGGGAGTCAGGCAACTATGGATGAACGAAATAG
ACAGATCGCTGAGATAGGTGCCTCACTGATTAAGCATTGGTAACTGTCAGACCAAGTTTACTCATATATA
CTTTAGATTGATTTAAAACTTCATTTTTAATTTAAAAGGATCTAGGTGAAGATCCTTTTTGATAATCTCA
TGACCAAAATCCCTTAACGTGAGTTTTCGTTCCACTGAGCGTCAGACCCCGTAGAAAAGATCAAAGGATC
TTCTTGAGATCCTTTTTTTCTGCGCGTAATCTGCTGCTTGCAAACAAAAAAACCACCGCTACCAGCGGTG
GTTTGTTTGCCGGATCAAGAGCTACCAACTCTTTTTCCGAAGGTAACTGGCTTCAGCAGAGCGCAGATAC
CAAATACTGTTCTTCTAGTGTAGCCGTAGTTAGGCCACCACTTCAAGAACTCTGTAGCACCGCCTACATA
CCTCGCTCTGCTAATCCTGTTACCAGTGGCTGCTGCCAGTGGCGATAAGTCGTGTCTTACCGGGTTGGAC
TCAAGACGATAGTTACCGGATAAGGCGCAGCGGTCGGGCTGAACGGGGGGTTCGTGCACACAGCCCAGCT
TGGAGCGAACGACCTACACCGAACTGAGATACCTACAGCGTGAGCTATGAGAAAGCGCCACGCTTCCCGA
AGGGAGAAAGGCGGACAGGTATCCGGTAAGCGGCAGGGTCGGAACAGGAGAGCGCACGAGGGAGCTTCCA
GGGGGAAACGCCTGGTATCTTTATAGTCCTGTCGGGTTTCGCCACCTCTGACTTGAGCGTCGATTTTTGT
GATGCTCGTCAGGGGGGCGGAGCCTATGGAAAAACGCCAGCAACGCGGCCTTTTTACGGTTCCTGGCCTT
TTGCTGGCCTTTTGCTCACATGTCCTGCAGGCAGCTGCGCGCTCGCTCGCTCACTGAGGCCGCCCGGGCG
TCGGGCGACCTTTGGTCGCCCGGCCTCAGTGAGCGAGCGAGCGCGCAGAGAGGGAGTGGCCAACTCCATC
ACTAGGGGTTCCTGCGGCCGCACGCGTTTAATTAAGTGTCTAGACTGCAGAGGGCCCTGCGTATGAGTGC
AAGTGGGTTTTAGGACCAGGATGAGGCGGGGTGGGGGTGCCTACCTGAC
